>Addgene plasmid #25452 | pIB3 | depositor full sequence | sequence record 43435 | Author sequence
TCGCGCGTTTCGGTGATGACGGTGAAAACCTCTGACACATGCAGCTCCCGGAGACGGTCACAGCTTGTCT
GTAAGCGGATGCCGGGAGCAGACAAGCCCGTCAGGGCGCGTCAGCGGGTGTTGGCGGGTGTCGGGGCTGG
CTTAACTATGCGGCATCAGAGCAGATTGTACTGAGAGTGCACCATATGATGAGTCACAATCTGCTTCCAC
AGACGAGTACAAGGACAGGCAAAAGGAATTGGAAGAAGTTGCTAACCCAATAATGAGCAAGTTCTATGGA
GCTGCTGGTGGAGCTCCTGGTGGAGCTCCTGGTGGCTTCCCTGGAGGTTTCCCTGGCGGAGCTGGCGCAG
CTGGCGGTGCCCCAGGTGGTGCTGCCCCAGGCGGAGACAGCGGACCAACCGTGGAAGAAGTCGATTAAGC
AATTCAACGGATAAATTCTGGTTAATATATATAACGTGAATAGGAAATTAAGGAAATTTTGGATCTAATA
ATGTGCTGTATGCCGACATCGGGCATCGTAGATTGTATAGTATCGCTGACACTATAATAAGCCAGCCAAA
ACCCCTAAACCAGTTGCCCTCCACTAATTAGTGTACTACCCAATCTTGCCTCTTCGGGTGTCTTTTATAA
GGACAGATTCACAAGCTCTTGTTGCCCAATACACACATACACACAGAGATAATAGCAGTCGAATTCGAGC
TCGGTACCCGGGGATCCACTAGTCTCGAGCTGCAGGCATGCAAGCTTCTTAGACATGACTGTTCCTCAGT
TCAAGTTGGGCACTTACGAGAAGACCGGTCTTGCTAGATTCTAATCAAGAGGATGTCAGAATGCCATTTG
CCTGAGAGATGCAGGCTTCATTTTTGATACTTTTTTATTTGTAACCTATATAGTATAGGATTTTTTTTGT
CATTTTGTTTCTTCTCGTACGAGCTTGCTCCTGATCAGCCTATCTCGCAGCTGATGAATATCTTGTGGTA
GGGGTTTGGGAAAATCATTCGAGTTTGATGTTTTTCTTGGTATTTCCCACACATGTGAGCAAAAGGCCAG
CAAAAGGCCAGGAACCGTAAAAAGGCCGCGTTGCTGGCGTTTTTCCATAGGCTCCGCCCCCCTGACGAGC
ATCACAAAAATCGACGCTCAAGTCAGAGGTGGCGAAACCCGACAGGACTATAAAGATACCAGGCGTTTCC
CCCTGGAAGCTCCCTCGTGCGCTCTCCTGTTCCGACCCTGCCGCTTACCGGATACCTGTCCGCCTTTCTC
CCTTCGGGAAGCGTGGCGCTTTCTCATAGCTCACGCTGTAGGTATCTCAGTTCGGTGTAGGTCGTTCGCT
CCAAGCTGGGCTGTGTGCACGAACCCCCCGTTCAGCCCGACCGCTGCGCCTTATCCGGTAACTATCGTCT
TGAGTCCAACCCGGTAAGACACGACTTATCGCCACTGGCAGCAGCCACTGGTAACAGGATTAGCAGAGCG
AGGTATGTAGGCGGTGCTACAGAGTTCTTGAAGTGGTGGCCTAACTACGGCTACACTAGAAGAACAGTAT
TTGGTATCTGCGCTCTGCTGAAGCCAGTTACCTTCGGAAAAAGAGTTGGTAGCTCTTGATCCGGCAAACA
AACCACCGCTGGTAGCGGTGGTTTTTTTGTTTGCAAGCAGCAGATTACGCGCAGAAAAAAAGGATCTCAA
GAAGATCCTTTGATCTTTTCTACGGGGTCTGACGCTCAGTGGAACGAAAACTCACGTTAAGGGATTTTGG
TCATGAGATTATCAAAAAGGATCTTCACCTAGATCCTTTTAAATTAAAAATGAAGTTTTAAATCAATCTA
AAGTATATATGAGTAAACTTGGTCTGACAGTTACCAATGCTTAATCAGTGAGGCACCTATCTCAGCGATC
TGTCTATTTCGTTCATCCATAGTTGCCTGACTCCCCGTCGTGTAGATAACTACGATACGGGAGGGCTTAC
CATCTGGCCCCAGTGCTGCAATGATACCGCGAGACCCACGCTCACCGGCTCCAGATTTATCAGCAATAAA
CCAGCCAGCCGGAAGGGCCGAGCGCAGAAGTGGTCCTGCAACTTTATCCGCCTCCATCCAGTCTATTAAT
TGTTGCCGGGAAGCTAGAGTAAGTAGTTCGCCAGTTAATAGTTTGCGCAACGTTGTTGCCATTGCTACAG
GCATCGTGGTGTCACGCTCGTCGTTTGGTATGGCTTCATTCAGCTCCGGTTCCCAACGATCAAGGCGAGT
TACATGATCCCCCATGTTGTGCAAAAAAGCGGTTAGCTCCTTCGGTCCTCCGATCGTTGTCAGAAGTAAG
TTGGCCGCAGTGTTATCACTCATGGTTATGGCAGCACTGCATAATTCTCTTACTGTCATGCCATCCGTAA
GATGCTTTTCTGTGACTGGTGAGTACTCAACCAAGTCATTCTGAGAATAGTGTATGCGGCGACCGAGTTG
CTCTTGCCCGGCGTCAATACGGGATAATACCGCGCCACATAGCAGAACTTTAAAAGTGCTCATCATTGGA
AAACGTTCTTCGGGGCGAAAACTCTCAAGGATCTTACCGCTGTTGAGATCCAGTTCGATGTAACCCACTC
GTGCACCCAACTGATCTTCAGCATCTTTTACTTTCACCAGCGTTTCTGGGTGAGCAAAAACAGGAAGGCA
AAATGCCGCAAAAAAGGGAATAAGGGCGACACGGAAATGTTGAATACTCATACTCTTCCTTTTTCAATGA
TCTCCTGATGACTGACTCACTGATAATAAAAATACGGCTTCAGAATTTCTCAAGACTACACTCACTGTCC
GACTTCAAGTATGACATTTCCCTTGCTACCTGCATACGCAAGTGTTGCAGAGTTTGATAATTCCTTGAGT
TTGGTAGGAAAAGCCGTGTTTCCCTATGCTGCTGACCAGCTGCACAACCTGATCAAGTTCACTCAATCGA
CTGAGCTTCAAGTTAATGTGCAAGTTGAGTCATCCGTTACAGAGGACCAATTTGAGGAGCTGATCGACAA
CTTGCTCAAGTTGTACAATAATGGTATCAATGAAGTGATTTTGGACCTAGATTTGGCAGAAAGAGTTGTC
CAAAGGATGATCCCAGGCGCTAGGGTTATCTATAGGACCCTGGTTGATAAAGTTGCATCCTTGCCCGCTA
ATGCTAGTATCGCTGTGCCTTTTTCTTCTCCACTGGGCGATTTGAAAAGTTTCACTAATGGCGGTAGTAG
AACTGTTTATGCTTTTTCTGAGACCGCAAAGTTGGTAGATGTGACTTCCACTGTTGCTTCTGGTATAATC
CCCATTATTGATGCTCGGCAATTGACTACTGAATACGAACTTTCTGAAGATGTCAAAAAGTTCCCTGTCA
GTGAAATTTTGTTGGCGTCTTTGACTACTGACCGCCCCGATGGTCTATTCACTACTTTGGTGGCTGACTC
TTCTAATTACTCGTTGGGCCTGGTGTACTCGTCCAAAAAGTCTATTCCGGAGGCTATAAGGACACAAACT
GGAGTCTACCAATCTCGTCGTCACGGTTTGTGGTATAAAGGTGCTACATCTGGAGCAACTCAAAAGTTGC
TGGGTATCGAATTGGATTGTGATGGAGACTGCTTGAAATTTGTGGTTGAACAAACAGGTGTTGGTTTCTG
TCACTTGGAACGCACTTCCTGTTTTGGCCAATCAAAGGGTCTTAGAGCCATGGAAGCCACCTTGTGGGAT
CGTAAGAGCAATGCTCCAGAAGGTTCTTATACCAAACGGTTATTTGACGACGAAGTTTTGTTGAACGCTA
AAATTAGGGAGGAAGCTGATGAACTTGCAGAAGCTAAATCCAAGGAAGATATAGCCTGGGAATGTGCTGA
CTTATTTTATTTTGCATTAGTTAGATGTGCCAAGTACGGTGTGACGTTGGACGAGGTGGAGAGAAACCTG
GATATGAAGTCCCTAAAGGTCACTAGAAGGAAAGGAGATGCCAAGCCAGGATACACCAAGGAACAACCTA
AAGAAGAATCCAAACCTAAAGAAGTCCCTTCTGAAGGTCGTATTGAATTGTGCAAAATTGACGTTTCTAA
GGCCTCCTCACAAGAAATTGAAGATGCCCTTCGTCGTCCTATCCAGAAAACGGAACAGATTATGGAATTA
GTCAAACCAATTGTCGACAATGTTCGTCAAAATGGTGACAAAGCCCTTTTAGAACTAACTGCCAAGTTTG
ATGGAGTCGCTTTGAAGACACCTGTGTTAGAAGCTCCTTTCCCAGAGGAACTTATGCAATTGCCAGATAA
CGTTAAGAGAGCCATTGATCTCTCTATAGATAACGTCAGGAAATTCCATGAAGCTCAACTAACGGAGACG
TTGCAAGTTGAGACTTGCCCTGGTGTAGTCTGCTCTCGTTTTGCAAGACCTATTGAGAAAGTTGGCCTCT
ATATTCCTGGTGGAACCGCAATTCTGCCTTCCACTTCCCTGATGCTGGGTGTTCCTGCCAAAGTTGCTGG
TCGCAAAGAAATTGTTTTTGCATCTCCACCTAAGAAGGATGGCACCCTTACCCCAGAAGTCATCTACGTT
GCCCACAAGGTTGGTGCTAAGTGTATCGTGCTAGCAGGAGGCGCCCAGGCAGTAGCTGCTATGGCTTACG
GAACAGAAACTGTTCCTAAGTGTGACAAAATATTTGGTCCAGGAAACCAGTTCGTTACTGCTGCCAAGAT
GATGGTTCAAAATGACACATCAGCCCTGTGTAGTATTGACATGCCTGCTGGGCCTTCTGAAGTTCTAGTT
ATTGCTGATAAATACGCTGATCCAGATTTCGTTGCCTCAGACCTTCTGTCTCAAGCTGAACATGGTATTG
ATTCCCAGGTGATTCTGTTGGCTGTCGATATGACAGACAAGGAGCTTGCCAGAATTGAAGATGCTGTTCA
CAACCAAGCTGTGCAGTTGCCAAGGGTTGAAATTGTACGCAAGTGTATTGCACACTCTACAACCCTATCG
GTTGCAACCTACGAGCAGGCTTTGGAAATGTCCAATCAGTACGCTCCTGAACACTTGATCCTGCAAATCG
AGAATGCTTCTTCTTATGTTGATCAAGTACAACACGCTGGATCTGTGTTTGTTGGTGCCTACTCTCCAGA
GAGTTGTGGAGATTACTCCTCCGGCACCAACCACACTTTGCCAACGTACGGATATGCCCGTCAATACAGC
GGAGTTAACACTGCAACCTTCCAGAAGTTCATCACTTCACAAGACGTAACTCCTGAGGGACTGAAACATA
TTGGCCAAGCAGTGATGGATCTGGCTGCTGTTGAAGGTCTAGATGCTCACCGCAATGCTGTTAAGGTTCG
TATGGAGAAACTGGGACTTATTTAATTATTTAGAGATTTTAACTTACATTTAGATTCGATAGATCATTAT
TGAAGCATTTATCAGGGTTATTGTCTCATGAGCGGATACATATTTGAATGTATTTAGAAAAATAAACAAA
TAGGGGTTCCGCGCACATTTCCCCGAAAAGTGCCACCTGACGTCTAAGAAACCATTATTATCATGACATT
AACCTATAAAAATAGGCGTATCACGAGGCCCTTTCGTC
Features (pLannotate 1.2.2; 10 found; start..end, strand, type, name):
    137..188     +  misc_feature   bom (fragment): basis of mobility region from pBR322
    188..415     +  CDS            HSP70 (fragment): HSP70_ALTAL - Also known as ALTA3. Experimental evidence at protein level: Swiss-Prot protein existence level 1. From Alternaria alternata (Alternaria rot fungus) (Torula alternata).
    749..811     +  CDS            AOX1 (fragment): ALOX1_KOMPC - Experimental evidence at protein level: Swiss-Prot protein existence level 1. Major isoform of alcohol oxidase, which catalyzes the oxidation of methanol to formaldehyde and hydrogen peroxide, the first step in the methanol utilization pathway of methylotrophic yeasts. From Komagataella phaffii (strain ATCC 76273 / CBS 7435 / CECT 11047 / NRRL Y-11430 / Wegner 21-1) (Yeast) (Pichia pastoris).
    815..1030    +  terminator     AOX1 terminator (fragment): Pichia pastoris AOX1; transcription terminator for AOX1
   1092..1680    -  rep_origin     ori: high-copy-number ColE1/pMB1/pBR322/pUC origin of replication
   1851..2711    -  CDS            AmpR: β-lactamase; bla; confers resistance to ampicillin, carbenicillin, and related antibiotics
   2712..2728    -  promoter       AmpR promoter (fragment): bla
   2811..5345    +  CDS            PpHIS4: multifunctional enzyme, required for histidine biosynthesis; Pichia pastoris HIS4; auxotrophic marker for Pichia pastoris
   5386..5473    -  promoter       AmpR promoter (fragment): bla
   5568..35      +  CDS            rop (fragment) (across the origin): Rop protein, which maintains plasmids at low copy number; rop
