[The description below was written by a language model from this plasmid's Addgene catalogue record and pLannotate feature annotations shown in this document.]
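Description:
pIB3 is a Pichia pastoris expression vector built on a pUC19 backbone, one of a set of plasmids designed for constitutive and regulated gene expression in this methylotrophic yeast. In E. coli it replicates from the high-copy ColE1/pUC-type origin and is selected with ampicillin through the β-lactamase (AmpR) gene. The catalogued insert is the P. pastoris HIS4 gene, about 2.5 kb, cloned as a fragment whose BglII ends were destroyed in the process. HIS4 encodes the multifunctional histidine biosynthesis enzyme and serves as the auxotrophic marker, allowing selection of transformants in his4 host strains. No yeast replication origin is annotated. This fits the usual practice of integrating such vectors into the Pichia genome, although the record does not describe the integration strategy.

The feature table of the 5,568 nt depositor sequence also shows a short fragment of the AOX1 coding region followed by part of the AOX1 transcription terminator, which would provide 3′ end processing for a gene placed upstream of it. No promoter is explicitly annotated for the expression cassette, and the catalogue fields do not name one. Just upstream of the AOX1 elements, the annotation software reports a short match to an HSP70 coding sequence from an unrelated fungus. This may mark the edge of a Pichia heat-shock gene region used as regulatory sequence, but the record does not confirm that. Small fragments of the bom and rop regions and a split AmpR promoter appear to be remnants of backbone construction. As deposited, the plasmid carries no gene of interest and is an empty vector into which a coding sequence can be cloned for expression in P. pastoris.
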