Addgene plasmid #25452: pIB3
Depositing lab: Benjamin Glick. Depositing organization: University of Chicago. Publication: A versatile set of vectors for constitutive and regulated gene expression in Pichia pastoris. Sears IB, O'Connor J, Rossanese OW, Glick BS. Yeast. 1998 Jun 15;14(8):783-90. 10.1002/(SICI)1097-0061(19980615)14:8<783::AID-YEA272>3.0.CO;2-Y PubMed 9675822.
Backbone
  Vector backbone: pUC19
  Backbone size w/o insert (bp): 2500
  Vector type: Pichia pastoris expression
  Selectable markers: HIS4
Growth in bacteria
  Bacterial resistance: Ampicillin, 100 μg/mL
  Growth temperature: 37°C
  Growth strain: DH5alpha
  Copy number: Unknown
Gene/Insert
  Gene/Insert name: Pichia pastoris HIS4
  Species: Pichia pastoria
  Insert size (bp): 2532
  Entrez Gene: PAS_chr1-4_0160
  Cloning method: Restriction Enzyme; 5′ cloning site BglII (destroyed during cloning); 3′ cloning site BglII (destroyed during cloning)
  Sequencing primers: 5′ n/a
Terms and licenses: Academic/Nonprofit Terms; Industry Terms: Not Available to Industry
How to cite: pIB3 was a gift from Benjamin Glick (Addgene plasmid # 25452 ; http://n2t.net/addgene:25452 ; RRID:Addgene_25452)
