>Addgene plasmid #25452 | pIB3 | addgene partial sequence | sequence record 31154 | 25452 with 3_AOX1
CCGGTCTTCTCGTAGTGCCCAACTTGAACTGAGGAACAGTCATGTCTAAGAAGCTTGCATGCCTGCAGCT
CGAGACTAGTGGATCCCCGGGTACCGAGCTCGAATTCGACTGCTATTATCTCTGTGTGTATGTGTGTATT
GGGCAACAAGAGCTTGTGAATCTGTCCTTATAAAAGACACCCGAAGAGGCAAGATTGGGTAGTACACTAA
TTAGTGGAGGGCAACTGGTTTAGGGGTTTTGGCTGGCTTATTATAGTGTCAGCGATACTATACAATCTAC
GATGCCCGATGTCGGCATACAGCACATTATTAGATCCAAAATTTCCTTAATTTCCTATTCACGTTATATA
TATTAACCAGAATTTATCCGTTGAATTGCTTAATCGACTTCTTCCACGGTTGGTCCGCTGTCTCCGCCTG
GGGCAGCACCACCTGGGGCACCGCCAGCTGCGCCAGCTCCGCCAGGGAAACCTCCAGGGAAGCCACCAGG
AGCTCCACCAGGAGCTCCACCAGCAGCTCCATAGAACTTGCTCATTATTGGGTTAGCAACTTCTTCCAAT
TCCTTTTGCCTGTCCTTGTACTCGTCTGTGGAAGCAGATTGTGACTCATCATATGGTGCACTCTCAGTAC
AATCTGCTCTGATGCCGCATAGTTAAGCCAGCCCCGACACCCGCCAACACCCGCTGACGCGCCCTGACGG
GCTTGTCTGCTCCCGGCATCCGCTTACAGACAAGCTGTGACCGTCTCCGGGAGCTGCATGTGTCANAGGT
TTTCACCGTCATCACCGAAACGCGCGAGACGAAAGGGCCTCGTGATACGCCTATTTTTATAGGTTAATGT
CATGATAATAATGGTTTCTTAGA
