>Addgene plasmid #25452 | pIB3 | addgene partial sequence | sequence record 31155 | 25452 with Amp-R
ACGTTCTTCGGGGCGAAAACTCTCAAGGATCTTACCGCTGTTGAGATCCAGTTCGATGTAACCCACTCGT
GCACCCAACTGATCTTCAGCATCTTTTACTTTCACCAGCGTTTCTGGGTGAGCAAAAACAGGAAGGCAAA
ATGCCGCAAAAAAGGGAATAAGGGCGACACGGAAATGTTGAATACTCATACTCTTCCTTTTTCAATGATC
TCCTGATGACTGACTCACTGATAATAAAAATACGGCTTCAGAATTTCTCAAGACTACACTCACTGTCCGA
CTTCAAGTATGACATTTCCCTTGCTACCTGCATACGCAAGTGTTGCAGAGTTTGATAATTCCTTGAGTTT
GGTAGGAAAAGCCGTGTTTCCCTATGCTGCTGACCAGCTGCACAACCTGATCAAGTTCACTCAATCGACT
GAGCTTCAAGTTAATGTGCAAGTTGAGTCATCCGTTACAGAGGACCAATTTGAGGAGCTGATCGACAACT
TGCTCAAGTTGTACAATAATGGTATCAATGAAGTGATTTTGGACCTAGATTTGGCAGAAAGAGTTGTCCA
AAGGATGATCCCAGGCGCTAGGGTTATCTATAGGACCCTGGTTGATAAAGTTGCATCCTTGCCCGCTAAT
GCTAGTATCGCTGTGCCTTTTTCTTCTCCACTGGGCGATTTGAAAAGTTTCACTAATGGCGGTAGTAGAA
CTGTTTATGCTTTTTCTGAGACCGCAAAGTTGGTAGATGTGACTTCCACTGTTGCTTCTGGTATAATCCC
CATTATTGATGCTCGGCAATTGACTACTGAATACGAACTTTCTGAAGATGTCAAAAAGTTCCCTGTCAGT
GAAATTTTGTTGGCGTCTTTGACTACTGACCGCCCCGATGGTCTATTCACTACTTTGGTGGCTGACTCTT
CTAATTACT
